>Addgene plasmid #28284 | NFATC2IP | depositor partial sequence | sequence record 13403 | Author sequence
CAGGGCCAAGAGGATGAAGTGGTCTTGGTGGAAGGGCCCACCCTCCCAGAGACCCCCCGACTCTTCCCAC
TCAAAATCCGTTGCCGGGCTGACCTGGTCAGATTGCCCCTCAGGATGTCGGAGCCCCTGCAGAGTGTGGT
GGACCACATGGCCACCCACCTTGGGGTGTCCCCAAGCAGGATCCTTTTGCTTTTTGGAGAGACAGAGCTA
TCACCTACTGCCACTCCCAGGACCCTAAAGCTCGGAGTGGCTGACATCATTGACTGTGTGGTACTAACAA
GTTCT
