>Addgene plasmid #28284 | NFATC2IP | addgene partial sequence | sequence record 34632 | 28284 with T7
GGGAAATTCCCTCTGAATATTTTGTTTACTTTAAGAAGGAGATATACCATGGGCAGCAGCCATCATCATC
ATCATCACAGCAGCGGCAGAGAAAACTTGTATTTCCAGGGCCAGGGCCAAGAGGATGAAGTGGTCTTGGT
GGAAGGGCCCACCCTCCCAGAGACCCCCCGACTCTTCCCACTCAAAATCCGTTGCCGGGCTGACCTGGTC
AGATTGCCCCTCAGGATGTCGGAGCCCCTGCAGAGTGTGGTGGACCACATGGCCACCCACCTTGGGGTGT
CCCCAAGCAGGATCCTTTTGCTTTTTGGAGAGACAGAGCTATCACCTACTGCCACTCCCAGGACCCTAAA
GCTCGGAGTGGCTGACATCATTGACTGTGTGGTACTAACAAGTTCTTGATGACGAAGCTTGCGGCCGCAC
TCGAGGATCCGGCTGCTAACAAAGCCCGAAAGGAAGCTGAGTTGGCTGCTGCCACCGCTGAGCAATAACT
AGCATAACCCCTTGGGGCCTCTAAACGGGTCTTGAGGGGTTTTTTGCTGAAAGGAGGAACTATATCCGGA
TATCCCGCAAGAGGCCCGGCAGTACCGGCATAACCAAGCCTATGCCTACAGCATCCAGGGTGACGGTGCC
GAGGATGACGATGAGCGCATTGTTAGATTTCATACACGGTGCCTGACTGCGTTAGCAATTTAACTGTGAT
AAACTACCGCATTAAAGCTTATCGATGATAAGCTGTCAAACATGAGAATTCTTGAAGACGAAAGGGCCTC
GTGATACGCCTATTTTTATAGGTTAATGTCATGATAATAATGGTTTCTTAGACGTCAGGTGGCACTTTTC
GGGGAAATGTGCGCGGAAACCCTATTTGTTTATTTTTCTAAATACATTCAA
