[The description below was written by a language model from this plasmid's Addgene catalogue record.]
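Description:
NFATC2IP is a bacterial expression plasmid built on the p15TV-L backbone from the Structural Genomics Consortium, a vector of about 7.7 kb before insertion. It is maintained in E. coli under ampicillin selection and is recorded as low copy. The record does not name the origin of replication. It also does not state the promoter explicitly, but the listed sequencing primers (T7 forward and T7 terminator reverse) indicate that the insert lies between T7 promoter and terminator elements. That arrangement is typical of vectors designed for T7 RNA polymerase-driven protein production in suitable E. coli expression hosts.

The insert is a 285 bp fragment of human NFATC2IP (nuclear factor of activated T-cells, cytoplasmic, calcineurin-dependent 2 interacting protein, also known as NIP45, ESC2 or RAD60). It encodes only residues 244–338, which the record describes as the N-terminal ubiquitin-like domain, not the full-length protein. The backbone supplies an N-terminal His tag followed by a TEV protease cleavage site, so the domain can be purified by immobilised metal affinity chromatography and the tag then removed. The cloning method field reads restriction enzyme, but both cloning sites are given as LIC (ligation-independent cloning), and it is not recorded whether the junctions were preserved.

The depositor links the construct to a deposited Protein Data Bank structure, so its evident purpose is recombinant production of this isolated domain for structure determination. It would also suit related biophysical or binding studies. No feature table was provided, so the element-level details here come only from the catalogue fields.
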