Addgene plasmid #28284: NFATC2IP
Depositing lab: Cheryl Arrowsmith. Depositing organization: University of Toronto.
Backbone
  Vector backbone: p15TV-L
  Backbone manufacturer: SGC
  Backbone size w/o insert (bp): 7746
  Vector type: Bacterial Expression
Growth in bacteria
  Bacterial resistance: Ampicillin, 100 μg/mL
  Growth temperature: 37°C
  Growth strain: DH5alpha
  Copy number: Low Copy
Gene/Insert
  Gene/Insert name: NFATC2IP (alt names: PDB: 2L76; nuclear factor of activated T-cells, cytoplasmic, calcineurin-dependent 2 interacting protein; FLJ14639, MGC126790, MGC138387)
  Species: H. sapiens (human)
  Insert size (bp): 285
  Mutation: Contains N-terminal ubiquitin-like domain (residues 244-338)
  Entrez Gene: NFATC2IP (a.k.a. ESC2, NIP45, RAD60)
  Tag / fusion protein: His tag with TEV cleavage (N terminal on backbone)
  Cloning method: Restriction Enzyme; 5′ cloning site LIC (unknown if destroyed); 3′ cloning site LIC (unknown if destroyed)
  Sequencing primers: 5′ T7; 3′ T7-term
Terms and licenses: Academic/Nonprofit Terms; Industry Terms: Not Available to Industry
Depositor comments: PDB: 2L76. http://www.thesgc.org/structures/2L76/
How to cite: NFATC2IP was a gift from Cheryl Arrowsmith (Addgene plasmid # 28284 ; http://n2t.net/addgene:28284 ; RRID:Addgene_28284)
